Addgene plasmid #36845: TAL2456
Depositing lab: Keith Joung. Depositing organization: Massachusetts General Hospital. Publication: FLASH assembly of TALENs for high-throughput genome editing. Reyon D, Tsai SQ, Khayter C, Foden JA, Sander JD, Joung JK. Nat Biotechnol. 2012 Apr 8. doi: 10.1038/nbt.2170. PubMed 22484455.
Backbone
  Vector backbone: JDS70
  Backbone manufacturer: Joung lab (Addgene Plasmid # 32285)
  Backbone size w/o insert (bp): 6447
  Vector type: Mammalian, T7 for in vitro mRNA synthesis
Growth in bacteria
  Bacterial resistance: Ampicillin, 100 μg/mL
  Growth temperature: 37°C
  Growth strain: XL1 Blue
  Copy number: High Copy
Gene/Insert
  Gene/Insert name: VHL-TALEN_Left (alt name: VHL)
  Species: H. sapiens (human)
  Insert size (bp): 1640
  Entrez Gene: Vhl (a.k.a. Vhlh, pVHL)
  Promoter: CMV
  Tag / fusion protein: 3X Flag (N terminal on backbone); WT FOKI (C terminal on backbone)
  Cloning method: Restriction Enzyme; 5′ cloning site BsmBI (destroyed during cloning); 3′ cloning site BsmBI (destroyed during cloning)
  Sequencing primers: 5′ CMV-F; 3′ BGH-rev
Terms and licenses: Academic/Nonprofit Terms; Industry Terms: Not Available to Industry
Depositor comments: Target binding site: TCTGGATCGCGGAGGGAA It is strongly recommended that users perform a diagnostic digest to verify this plasmid prior to use. For example, a double digest of the plasmid with BamHI and KpnI should result in two bands at 2.2kb and 5.9kb.
How to cite: TAL2456 was a gift from Keith Joung (Addgene plasmid # 36845 ; http://n2t.net/addgene:36845 ; RRID:Addgene_36845)
