[The description below was written by a language model from this plasmid's Addgene catalogue record and the feature table of its GenBank file.]
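Description:
TAL2456 is a mammalian expression plasmid encoding the left-hand monomer of a TALEN pair directed against the human VHL gene. It is built on the JDS70 backbone, a roughly 6.4 kb TALEN expression vector, into which an approximately 1.6 kb array of TAL effector repeats was inserted using BsmBI, a type IIS enzyme whose sites were destroyed during cloning. The repeat array was produced as part of a FLASH-assembly, high-throughput TALEN collection, and it specifies recognition of a defined 18-nucleotide half-site in VHL. The plasmid is a high-copy construct propagated in E. coli under ampicillin selection.

The backbone supplies the elements flanking the repeat array: an N-terminal 3X FLAG epitope tag for detection of the protein, and a C-terminal wild-type FokI nuclease domain. Because FokI cleaves only as a dimer, this left monomer is meant to be used with a matching right-hand TALEN that binds the opposite strand nearby, so that the two nuclease domains meet over the spacer and make a double-strand break. Repair of that break can introduce indel mutations or support targeted editing at the VHL locus. Expression in mammalian cells is driven by the CMV promoter, and the vector type also indicates a T7 promoter, allowing in vitro transcription of TALEN mRNA for direct delivery. The use of a BGH reverse sequencing primer suggests a BGH polyadenylation region downstream, though the record does not list it explicitly.

The sequence record held for this plasmid covers only a 957 bp portion and carries no annotated features, so the origin of replication, any mammalian selection marker and the exact arrangement of parts cannot be confirmed from it. The record notes an Entrez entry styled as the rodent Vhl symbol, while the insert species is given as human.
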