LOCUS       Exported 957 bp ds-DNA linear SYN 13-JUN-2021
DEFINITION  synthetic linear DNA
ACCESSION   .
VERSION     .
KEYWORDS    TAL2456
SOURCE      synthetic DNA construct
  ORGANISM  synthetic DNA construct
REFERENCE   1 (bases 1 to 957)
  AUTHORS   Reyon D, Tsai SQ, Khayter C, Foden JA, Sander JD, Joung JK
  TITLE     FLASH assembly of TALENs for high-throughput genome editing.
  JOURNAL   Nat Biotechnol. 2012 Apr 8. doi: 10.1038/nbt.2170.
  PUBMED    22484455
REFERENCE   2 (bases 1 to 957)
  AUTHORS   .
  TITLE     Direct Submission
  JOURNAL   Exported Jun 13, 2021 from SnapGene Server 1.1.58
            http://www.snapgene.com
FEATURES             Location/Qualifiers
     source          1..957
                     /organism="synthetic DNA construct"
                     /mol_type="other DNA"
ORIGIN
        1 tggcgggtga gcttaggggg cctccgctcc agctcgacac cgggcagctg ctgaagatcg
       61 cgaagagagg gggagtaaca gcggtagagg cagtgcacgc ctggcgcaat gcgctcaccg
      121 gggccccctt gaacctgacc ccagaccagg tagtcgcaat cgcgtcacat gacgggggaa
      181 agcaagccct ggaaaccgtg caaaggttgt tgccggtcct ttgtcaagac cacggcctta
      241 caccggagca agtcgtggcc attgcaagca atgggggtgg caaacaggct cttgagacgg
      301 ttcagagact tctcccagtt ctctgtcaag cccacgggct gactcccgat caagttgtag
      361 cgattgcgaa taacaatgga gggaaacaag cattggagac tgtccaacgg ctccttcccg
      421 tgttgtgtca agcccacggt ttgacgcctg cacaagtggt cgccatcgcc aacaacaacg
      481 gcggtaagca ggcgctggaa acagtacagc gcctgctgcc tgtactgtgc caggatcatg
      541 gactgacccc agaccaggta gtcgcaatcg cgtcgaacat tgggggaaag caagccctgg
      601 aaaccgtgca aaggttgttg ccggtccttt gtcaagacca cggccttaca ccggagcaag
      661 tcgtggccat tgcaagcaat gggggtggca aacaggctct tgagacggtt cagagacttc
      721 tcccagttct ctgtcaagcc cacgggctga ctcccgatca agttgtagcg attgcgtcgc
      781 atgacggagg gaaacaagca ttggagactg tccaacggct ccttcccgtg ttgtgtcaag
      841 cccacggttt gacgcctgca caagtggtcg ccatcgccaa caacaacggc ggtaagcagg
      901 cgctggaaac agtacagcgc ctgctgcctg tactgtgcca ggatcatgga ctgaccc
//
