>Addgene plasmid #36845 | TAL2456 | depositor partial sequence | sequence record 46038 | TAL2456 sequence 1640 bps
GAACCTGACCCCAGACCAGGTAGTCGCAATCGCGTCACATGACGGGGGAAAGCAAGCCCTGGAAACCGTG
CAAAGGTTGTTGCCGGTCCTTTGTCAAGACCACGGCCTTACACCGGAGCAAGTCGTGGCCATTGCAAGCA
ATGGGGGTGGCAAACAGGCTCTTGAGACGGTTCAGAGACTTCTCCCAGTTCTCTGTCAAGCCCACGGGCT
GACTCCCGATCAAGTTGTAGCGATTGCGAATAACAATGGAGGGAAACAAGCATTGGAGACTGTCCAACGG
CTCCTTCCCGTGTTGTGTCAAGCCCACGGTTTGACGCCTGCACAAGTGGTCGCCATCGCCAACAACAACG
GCGGTAAGCAGGCGCTGGAAACAGTACAGCGCCTGCTGCCTGTACTGTGCCAGGATCATGGACTGACCCC
AGACCAGGTAGTCGCAATCGCGTCGAACATTGGGGGAAAGCAAGCCCTGGAAACCGTGCAAAGGTTGTTG
CCGGTCCTTTGTCAAGACCACGGCCTTACACCGGAGCAAGTCGTGGCCATTGCAAGCAATGGGGGTGGCA
AACAGGCTCTTGAGACGGTTCAGAGACTTCTCCCAGTTCTCTGTCAAGCCCACGGGCTGACTCCCGATCA
AGTTGTAGCGATTGCGTCGCATGACGGAGGGAAACAAGCATTGGAGACTGTCCAACGGCTCCTTCCCGTG
TTGTGTCAAGCCCACGGTTTGACGCCTGCACAAGTGGTCGCCATCGCCAACAACAACGGCGGTAAGCAGG
CGCTGGAAACAGTACAGCGCCTGCTGCCTGTACTGTGCCAGGATCATGGACTGACCCCAGACCAGGTAGT
CGCAATCGCGTCACATGACGGGGGAAAGCAAGCCCTGGAAACCGTGCAAAGGTTGTTGCCGGTCCTTTGT
CAAGACCACGGCCTTACACCGGAGCAAGTCGTGGCCATTGCAAATAATAACGGTGGCAAACAGGCTCTTG
AGACGGTTCAGAGACTTCTCCCAGTTCTCTGTCAAGCCCACGGGCTGACTCCCGATCAAGTTGTAGCGAT
TGCGAATAACAATGGAGGGAAACAAGCATTGGAGACTGTCCAACGGCTCCTTCCCGTGTTGTGTCAAGCC
CACGGTTTGACGCCTGCACAAGTGGTCGCCATCGCCTCCAATATTGGCGGTAAGCAGGCGCTGGAAACAG
TACAGCGCCTGCTGCCTGTACTGTGCCAGGATCATGGACTGACCCCAGACCAGGTAGTCGCAATCGCGAA
CAATAATGGGGGAAAGCAAGCCCTGGAAACCGTGCAAAGGTTGTTGCCGGTCCTTTGTCAAGACCACGGC
CTTACACCGGAGCAAGTCGTGGCCATTGCAAATAATAACGGTGGCAAACAGGCTCTTGAGACGGTTCAGA
GACTTCTCCCAGTTCTCTGTCAAGCCCACGGGCTGACTCCCGATCAAGTTGTAGCGATTGCGAATAACAA
TGGAGGGAAACAAGCATTGGAGACTGTCCAACGGCTCCTTCCCGTGTTGTGTCAAGCCCACGGTTTGACG
CCTGCACAAGTGGTCGCCATCGCCTCCAATATTGGCGGTAAGCAGGCGCTGGAAACAGTACAGCGCCTGC
TGCCTGTACTGTGCCAGGATCATGGACTGA
