>Addgene plasmid #36845 | TAL2456 | addgene partial sequence | sequence record 48116 | CMV-F 5'-CGCAAATGGGCGGTAGGCGTG-3'
ACTAGAGAACCCACTGCTTACTGGCTTATCGAAATTAATACGACTCACTATAGGGAGACCCAAGCTGGCT
AGCACCATGGACTACAAAGACCATGACGGTGATTATAAAGATCATGACATCGATTACAAGGATGACGATG
ACAAGATGGCCCCCAAGAAGAAGAGGAAGGTGGGCATTCACCGCGGGGTACCTATGGTGGACTTGAGGAC
ACTCGGTTATTCGCAACAGCAACAGGAGAAAATCAAGCCTAAGGTCAGGAGCACCGTCGCGCAACACCAC
GAGGCGCTTGTGGGGCATGGCTTCACTCATGCGCATATTGTCGCGCTTTCACAGCACCCTGCGGCGCTTG
GGACGGTGGCTGTCAAATACCAAGATATGATTGCGGCCCTGCCCGAAGCCACGCACGAGGCAATTGTAGG
GGTCGGTAAACAGTGGTCGGGAGCGCGAGCACTTGAGGCGCTGCTGACTGTGGCGGGTGAGCTTAGGGGG
CCTCCGCTCCAGCTCGACACCGGGCAGCTGCTGAAGATCGCGAAGAGAGGGGGAGTAACAGCGGTAGAGG
CAGTGCACGCCTGGCGCAATGCGCTCACCGGGGCCCCCTTGAACCTGACCCCAGACCAGGTAGTCGCAAT
CGCGTCACATGACGGGGGAAAGCAAGCCCTGGAAACCGTGCAAAGGTTGTTGCCGGTCCTTTGTCAAGAC
CACGGCCTTACACCGGAGCAAGTCGTGGCCATTGCAAGCAATGGGGGTGGCAAACAGGCTCTTGAGACGG
TTCAGAGACTTCTCCCAGTTCTCTGTCAAGCCCACGGGCTGACTCCCGATCAAGTTGTAGCGATTGC
